Addgene plasmid #111255: pSW002-Pc-TorT(sp)
Purpose: Broad host-range bacterial expression vector with constitutive Pc promoter followed by the E. coli TorT signal peptide
Depositing lab: Rosemarie Wilton. Depositing organization: Argonne National Laboratory. Publication: A New Suite of Plasmid Vectors for Fluorescence-Based Imaging of Root Colonizing Pseudomonads. Wilton R, Ahrendt AJ, Shinde S, Sholto-Douglas DJ, Johnson JL, Brennan MB, Kemner KM. Front Plant Sci. 2018 Feb 1;8:2242. doi: 10.3389/fpls.2017.02242. eCollection 2017. PubMed 29449848.
Backbone
  Vector backbone: pME6031
  Backbone manufacturer: Dieter Haas; obtained from Culture Collection of Switzerland
  Total vector size (bp): 8558
  Vector type: Bacterial Expression
Growth in bacteria
  Bacterial resistance: Tetracycline, 10 μg/mL
  Growth temperature: 37°C
  Growth strain: DH5alpha
  Copy number: Low Copy
Gene/Insert
  Gene/Insert name: TorT signal peptide
  Species: Synthetic
  Promoter: Pc
  Cloning method: Restriction Enzyme; 5′ cloning site NA (unknown if destroyed); 3′ cloning site NA (unknown if destroyed)
  Sequencing primers: 5′ NA
Terms and licenses: Academic/Nonprofit Terms; Industry Terms: Not Available to Industry
How to cite: pSW002-Pc-TorT(sp) was a gift from Rosemarie Wilton (Addgene plasmid # 111255 ; http://n2t.net/addgene:111255 ; RRID:Addgene_111255)
