[The description below was written by a language model from this plasmid's Addgene catalogue record and pLannotate feature annotations shown in this document.]
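Description:
pSW002-Pc-TorT(sp) is a low-copy, broad host-range bacterial expression vector of 8,558 bp built on the pME6031 backbone. It is a shuttle design. The pVS1 replicon, annotated here as the RepA replication protein, the StaA stability protein and the pVS1 oriV, supports stable maintenance in Pseudomonas and related Gram-negative hosts. A p15A origin allows propagation in E. coli. Selection is by tetracycline, provided by the tetA efflux gene (TcR) together with its divergently oriented regulator tetR. The automated annotation also picks up short fragments of β-lactamase, a kanamycin phosphotransferase, a Tn903 transposition protein, an RSF origin and the pBR322 bom region. These appear to be partial remnants of the backbone's construction rather than functional markers, and the record lists only tetracycline resistance.

The expression module lies on the reverse strand. It consists of the constitutive Pc promoter named in the catalogue entry, a strong ribosome binding site from bacteriophage T7 gene 10, and a short coding segment matching the N-terminal part of E. coli TorT, which is the signal peptide. The Pc promoter itself is not annotated in the feature table. A small integron integrase fragment is annotated on the far side of the signal peptide from the RBS, and its role is not stated. A coding sequence cloned in frame after the TorT leader would be constitutively expressed and directed for export to the periplasm, but the record does not specify the cloning sites. The plasmid belongs to a vector suite developed for fluorescence-based imaging of root-colonizing pseudomonads. It serves as the acceptor for periplasm-targeted proteins such as fluorescent reporters.
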