Features (pLannotate 1.2.2; 15 found; start..end, strand, type, name):
    218..619     +  CDS            Y4CG_SINFN (fragment): Protein inferred from homology: Swiss-Prot protein existence level 3. From Sinorhizobium fredii (strain NBRC 101917 / NGR234).
   1179..1808    +  CDS            pVS1 StaA: stability protein from the Pseudomonas plasmid pVS1 (Heeb et al., 2000)
   2237..3310    +  CDS            pVS1 RepA: replication protein from the Pseudomonas plasmid pVS1 (Heeb et al., 2000)
   3376..3570    +  rep_origin     pVS1 oriV: origin of replication for the Pseudomonas plasmid pVS1 (Heeb et al., 2000)
   3800..4113    +  CDS            bla(M) (fragment): β-lactamase lacking the signal sequence; bla(M); allows cytosolic expression of β-lactamase
   4279..4824    +  rep_origin     p15A ori: Plasmids containing the medium-copy-number p15A origin of replication can be propagated in E. coli cells that contain a second plasmid with the ColE1 origin.
   4912..4967    +  rep_origin     RSF ori (fragment): Plasmids containing the RSF 1030 origin of replication can be propagated in E. coli cells that contain additional plasmids with compatible origins.
   5066..5092    -  misc_feature   bom (fragment): basis of mobility region from pBR322
   5275..5412    -  CDS            int (fragment): INT2_ECOLX - Protein inferred from homology: Swiss-Prot protein existence level 3. Putative integrase believed to be involved in the insertion of antibiotic resistance genes into plasmids and transposons. From Escherichia coli.
   5443..5526    -  CDS            torT (fragment): TORT_ECOLI - Also known as yccH. Experimental evidence at protein level: Swiss-Prot protein existence level 1. Upon binding a putative inducer it probably interacts with TorS and allows it to play a role in the induction of the torCAD operon for trimethylamine N-oxide reductase. From Escherichia coli (strain K12).
   5534..5556    -  RBS            RBS: efficient ribosome binding site from bacteriophage T7 gene 10 (Olins and Rangwala, 1989)
   5835..6100    +  CDS            KanR (fragment): aminoglycoside phosphotransferase; aph(3')-Ia; confers resistance to kanamycin
   6241..6387    +  CDS            TRA2_ECOLX (fragment): Protein predicted: Swiss-Prot protein existence level 4. Required for transposition of transposon Tn903. From Escherichia coli.
   6560..7210    -  CDS            TetR: tetracycline resistance regulatory protein; tetR
   7316..8515    +  CDS            TcR: tetracycline efflux protein; tetA; confers resistance to tetracycline
>Addgene plasmid #111255 | pSW002-Pc-TorT(sp) | addgene full sequence | sequence record 215267 | Addgene NGS Result
GATCCAACCCCTCCGCTGCTATAGTGCAGTCGGCTTCTGACGTTCAGTGCAGCCGTCTTCTGAAAACGAC
ATGTCGCACAAGTCCTAAGTTACGCGACAGGCTGCCGCCCTGCCCTTTTCCTGGCGTTTTCTTGTCGCGT
GTTTTAGTCGCATAAAGTAGAATACTTGCGACTAGAACCGGAGACATTACGCCATGAACAAGAGCGCCGC
CGCTGGCCTGCTGGGCTATGCCCGCGTCAGCACCGACGACCAGGACTTGACCAACCAACGGGCCGAACTG
CACGCGGCCGGCTGCACCAAGCTGTTTTCCGAGAAGATCACCGGCACCAGGCGCGACCGCCCGGAGCTGG
CCAGGATGCTTGACCACCTACGCCCTGGCGACGTTGTGACAGTGACCAGGCTAGACCGCCTGGCCCGCAG
CACCCGCGACCTACTGGACATTGCCGAGCGCATCCAGGAGGCCGGCGCGGGCCTGCGTAGCCTGGCAGAG
CCGTGGGCCGACACCACCACGCCGGCCGGCCGCATGGTGTTGACCGTGTTCGCCGGCATTGCCGAGTTCG
AGCGTTCCCTAATCATCGACCGCACCCGGAGCGGGCGCGAGGCCGCCAAGGCCCGAGGCGTGAAGTTTGG
CCCCCGCCCTACCCTCACCCCGGCACAGATCGCGCACGCCCGCGAGCTGATCGACCAGGAAGGCCGCACC
GTGAAAGAGGCGGCTGCACTGCTTGGCGTGCATCGCTCGACCCTGTACCGCGCACTTGAGCGCAGCGAGG
AAGTGACGCCCACCGAGGCCAGGCGGCGCGGTGCCTTCCGTGAGGACGCATTGACCGAGGCCGACGCCCT
GGCAGCCGCCGAGAATGAACGCCAAGAGGAACAAGCATGAAACCGCACCAGGACGGCCAGGACGAACCGT
TTTTCATTACCGAAGAGATCGAGGCGGAGATGATCGCGGCCGGGTACGTGTTCGAGCCGCCCGCGCACGT
CTCAACCGTGCGGCTGCATGAAATCCTGGCCGGTTTGTCTGATGCCAAGCTGGCGGCCTGGCCGGCCAGC
TTGGCCGCTGAAGAAACCGAGCGCCGCCGTCTAAAAAGGTGATGTGTATTTGAGTAAAACAGCTTGCGTC
ATGCGGTCGCTGCGTATATGATGCGATGAGTAAATAAACAAATACGCAAGGGGAACGCATGAAGGTTATC
GCTGTACTTAACCAGAAAGGCGGGTCAGGCAAGACGACCATCGCAACCCATCTAGCCCGCGCCCTGCAAC
TCGCCGGGGCCGATGTTCTGTTAGTCGATTCCGATCCCCAGGGCAGTGCCCGCGATTGGGCGGCCGTGCG
GGAAGATCAACCGCTAACCGTTGTCGGCATCGACCGCCCGACGATTGACCGCGACGTGAAGGCCATCGGC
CGGCGCGACTTCGTAGTGATCGACGGAGCGCCCCAGGCGGCGGACTTGGCTGTGTCCGCGATCAAGGCAG
CCGACTTCGTGCTGATTCCGGTGCAGCCAAGCCCTTACGACATATGGGCCACCGCCGACCTGGTGGAGCT
GGTTAAGCAGCGCATTGAGGTCACGGATGGAAGGCTACAAGCGGCCTTTGTCGTGTCGCGGGCGATCAAA
GGCACGCGCATCGGCGGTGAGGTTGCCGAGGCGCTGGCCGGGTACGAGCTGCCCATTCTTGAGTCCCGTA
TCACGCAGCGCGTGAGCTACCCAGGCACTGCCGCCGCCGGCACAACCGTTCTTGAATCAGAACCCGAGGG
CGACGCTGCCCGCGAGGTCCAGGCGCTGGCCGCTGAAATTAAATCAAAACTCATTTGAGTTAATGAGGTA
AAGAGAAAATGAGCAAAAGCACAAACACGCTAAGTGCCGGCCGTCCGAGCGCACGCAGCAGCAAGGCTGC
AACGTTGGCCAGCCTGGCAGACACGCCAGCCATGAAGCGGGTCAACTTTCAGTTGCCGGCGGAGGATCAC
ACCAAGCTGAAGATGTACGCGGTACGCCAAGGCAAGACCATTACCGAGCTGCTATCTGAATACATCGCGC
AGCTACCAGAGTAAATGAGCAAATGAATAAATGAGTAGATGAATTTTAGCGGCTAAAGGAGGCGGCATGG
AAAATCAAGAACAACCAGGCACCGACGCCGTGGAATGCCCCATGTGTGGAGGAACGGGCGGTTGGCCAGG
CGTAAGCGGCTGGGTTGTCTGCCGGCCCTGCAATGGCACTGGAACCCCCAAGCCCGAGGAATCGGCGTGA
GCGGTCGCAAACCATCCGGCCCGGTACAAATCGGCGCGGCGCTGGGTGATGACCTGGTGGAGAAGTTGAA
GGCCGCGCAGGCCGCCCAGCGGCAACGCATCGAGGCAGAAGCACGCCCCGGTGAATCGTGGCAAGCAGCC
GCTGATCGAATCCGCAAAGAATCCCGGCAACCGCCGGCAGCCGGTGCGCCGTCGATTAGGAAGCCGCCCA
AGGGCGACGAGCAACCAGATTTTTTCGTTCCGATGCTCTATGACGTGGGCACCCGCGATAGTCGCAGCAT
CATGGACGTGGCCGTTTTCCGTCTGTCGAAGCGTGACCGACGAGCTGGCGAGGTGATCCGCTACGAGCTT
CCAGACGGGCACGTAGAGGTTTCCGCAGGGCCGGCCGGCATGGCCAGTGTGTGGGATTACGACCTGGTAC
TGATGGCGGTTTCCCATCTAACCGAATCCATGAACCGATACCGGGAAGGGAAGGGAGACAAGCCCGGCCG
CGTGTTCCGTCCACACGTTGCGGACGTACTCAAGTTCTGCCGGCGAGCCGATGGCGGAAAGCAGAAAGAC
GACCTGGTAGAAACCTGCATTCGGTTAAACACCACGCACGTTGCCATGCAGCGTACGAAGAAGGCCAAGA
ACGGCCGCCTGGTGACGGTATCCGAGGGTGAAGCCTTGATTAGCCGCTACAAGATCGTAAAGAGCGAAAC
CGGGCGGCCGGAGTACATCGAGATCGAGCTAGCTGATTGGATGTACCGCGAGATCACAGAAGGCAAGAAC
CCGGACGTGCTGACGGTTCACCCCGATTACTTTTTGATCGATCCCGGCATCGGCCGTTTTCTCTACCGCC
TGGCACGCCGCGCCGCAGGCAAGGCAGAAGCCAGATGGTTGTTCAAGACGATCTACGAACGCAGTGGCAG
CGCCGGAGAGTTCAAGAAGTTCTGTTTCACCGTGCGCAAGCTGATCGGGTCAAATGACCTGCCGGAGTAC
GATTTGAAGGAGGAGGCGGGGCAGGCTGGCCCGATCCTAGTCATGCGCTACCGCAACCTGATCGAGGGCG
AAGCATCCGCCGGTTCCTAATGTACGGAGCAGATGCTAGGGCAAATTGCCCTAGCAGGGGAAAAAGGTCG
AAAAGGTCTCTTTCCTGTGGATAGCACGTACATTGGGAACCCAAAGCCGTACATTGGGAACCGGAACCCG
TACATTGGGAACCCAAAGCCGTACATTGGGAACCGGTCACACATGTAAGTGACTGATATAAAAGAGAAAA
AAGGCGATTTTTCCGCCTAAAACTCTTTAAAACTTATTAAAACTCTTAAAACCCGCCTGGCCTGTGCATA
ACTGTCTGGCCAGCGCACAGCCGAAGAGCTGCAAAAAGCGCCTACCCTTCGGTCGCTGCGCTCCCTACGC
CCCGCCGCTTCGCGTCGGCCTATCGCGGCCGATGGCCGCTCAAAAATGGCTGGCCTACGGCCAGGCAATC
TACCAGGGCGCGGACAAGCCGCGCCGTCGCCACTCGACCGCCGGCGCTGAGGTCTGCCTCGTGAAGAAGG
TGTTGCTGACTCATACCAGGCAATGGCAACAACGTTGCGCAAACTATTAACTGGCGAACTACTTACTCTA
GCTTCCCGGCAACAATTAATAGACTGGATGGAGGCGGATAAAGTTGCAGGACCACTTCTGCGCTCGGCCC
TTCCGGCTGGCTGGTTTATTGCTGATAAATCTGGAGCCGGTGAGCGTGGGTCTCGCGGTATCATTGCAGC
ACTGGGGCCAGATGGTAAGCCCTCCCGTATCGTAGTTATCTACACGACGGGGAGTCAGGCAACTATGGAT
GAACGAAATAGACAGATCGCTGAGATAGGTGCCTCACTGATTAAGCATTGGTAACTGTCAGACCAAGTTT
ACTCATATATACTTTAGATTGATTTAAAACTTCATTTTTAATTTAAAAGGATCTAGGTGAAGATCCTTTT
TGATAATCTCATGACCAAAATCCCTTAACGTGAGTTTTCGTTCCACTGAGCGTCAGACCCCTTAATAAGA
TGATCTTCTTGAGATCGTTTTGGTCTGCGCGTAATCTCTTGCTCTGAAAACGAAAAAACCGCCTTGCAGG
GCGGTTTTTCGAAGGTTCTCTGAGCTACCAACTCTTTGAACCGAGGTAACTGGCTTGGAGGAGCGCAGTC
ACCAAAACTTGTCCTTTCAGTTTAGCCTTAACCGGCGCATGACTTCAAGACTAACTCCTCTAAATCAATT
ACCAGTGGCTGCTGCCAGTGGTGCTTTTGCATGTCTTTCCGGGTTGGACTCAAGACGATAGTTACCGGAT
AAGGCGCAGCGGTCGGACTGAACGGGGGGTTCGTGCATACAGTCCAGCTTGGAGCGAACTGCCTACCCGG
AACTGAGTGTCAGGCGTGGAATGAGACAAACGCGGCCATAACAGCGGAATGACACCGGTAAACCGAAAGG
CAGGAACAGGAGAGCGCACGAGGGAGCCGCCAGGGGGAAACGCCTGGTATCTTTATAGTCCTGTCGGGTT
TCGCCACCACTGATTTGAGCGTCAGATTTCGTGATGCTTGTCAGGGGGGCGGAGCCTATGGAAAAACGGC
TTTGCCGCGGCCCTCTCACTTCCCTGTTAAGTATCTTCCTGGCATCTTCCAGGAAATCTCCGCCCCGTTC
GTAAGCCATTTCCGCTCGCCGCAGTCGAACGACCGAGCGTAGCGAGTCAGTGAGCGAGGAAGCGGAATAT
ATCCTGTATCACATATTCTGCTGACGCACCGGTGCAGCCTTTTTTCTCCTGCCACATGAAGCACTTCACT
GACACCCTCATCAGTGCCAACATAGTAAGCCAGTATACACTCCGCTAGCGCTGAGGTCTGCCTCGTGAAG
AAGGTGTTGCTGACTCATACCAGGTAGTCCGAGGAGCTTTATGCTTGTAAACCGTTTTGTGAAAAAATTT
TTAAAATAAAAAAGGGGACCTCTAGGGTCCCCAATTAATTAGTAATATAATCTATTAAAGGTCATTCAAA
AGGTCATCCACCGGATCAATTCCCCTGCTCGCGCAGGCTGGGTGCCAAGCTCTCGGGTAACATCAAGGCC
CGATCCTTGGAGCCCTTGCCCTCCCGCACGATGATCGTGCCGTGATCGAAATCCAGATCCTTGACCCGCA
GTTGCAAACCCTCACTGATCCGCTAGTCCGAGGCCTCGAGATCTATCGATGCATGCCATGGTACCCGGGA
GCTCGAATTCGCCGAAAATGCCGGCAACATGAAAAGGGAAAGAAGTAAAAATAGCAGTACGCGCATATGT
ATATCTCCTTCTTAAAGTTAAACAAAATTATTTCTTGAACGGGTTCGCTACCTGCATTACAGCCTACAGA
CCGAGAAGGCTTATGTCTACTGGGCCAAGGCATTTGTGTTGTGGACGGCCCGCAGCCTTGGTGGGTTTCG
ACATCCGCGCGAAATGGGGCAAGCTGAAGTCGAGGGTTTTCTGACCATGCTCGCCACCGAGAAGCAAGTG
GCGCCGGCCACCCACCGGCAGGCGCTCAACGCGCTGTTGTTCTTGTATCGGCAACGCGTCGACGTCATAT
GGATCCGATATCGCCGTGGCGGCCAGCTTTTGCCATTCTCACCGGATTCAGTCGTCACTCATGGTGATTT
CTCACTTGATAACCTTATTTTTGACGAGGGGAAATTAATAGGTTGTATTGATGTTGGACGAGTCGGAATC
GCAGACCGATACCAGGATCTTGCCATCCTATGGAACTGCCTCGGTGAGTTTTCTCCTTCATTACAGAAAC
GGCTTTTTCAAAAATATGGTATTGATAATCCTGATATGAATAAATTGCAGTTTCATTTGATGCTCGATGA
GTTTTTCTAATCAGAATTGGTTAATTGGTTGTAACACTGGCAGAGCATTACGCTGACTTGACGGGACGGC
GGCTTTGTTGAATAAATCGAACTTTTGCTGAGTTGAAGGATCAGATCACGCATCTTCCCGACAACGCAGA
CCGTTCCGTGGCAAAGCAAAAGTTCAAAATCACCAACTGGTCCACCTACAACAAAGCTCTCATCAACCGT
GGCTCCCTCACTTTCTGGCTGGATGATGGGGCGATTCAGGCCTGGTATGAGTCAGCAACACCTTCTTCAC
GAGGCAGACCTCAGCGCCAGAAGGCCGCCAGAGAGGCCGAGCGCGGCCGTGAGGCTTGGACGCTAGGGCA
GGGCATGAAAAAGCCCGTAGCGGGCTGCTACGGGCGTCTGACGCGGTGGAAAGGGGGAGGGGATGTTGTC
TACATGGCTCTGCTGTAGTGAGTGGGTTGCGCTCCGGCAGCGGTCCTGATCAATCGTCACCCTTTCTCGG
TCCTTCAACGTTCCTGACAACGAGCCTCCTTTTCGCCAATCCATCGACAATCACCGCGAGTCCCTGCTCG
AACGCTGCGTCCGGACCGGCTTCGTCGAAGGCGTCTATCGCGGCCCGCAACAGCGGCGAGAGCGGAGCCT
GTTCAACGGTGCCGCCGCGCTCGCCGGCATCGCTGTCGCCGGCCTGCTCCTCAAGCACGGCCCCAACAGT
GAAGTAGCTGATTGTCATCAGCGCATTGACGGCGTCCCCGGCCGAAAAACCCGCCTCGCAGAGGAAGCGA
AGCTGCGCGTCGGCCGTTTCCATCTGCGGTGCGCCCGGTCGCGTGCCGGCATGGATGCGCGCGCCATCGC
GGTAGGCGAGCAGCGCCTGCCTGAAGCTGCGGGCATTCCCGATCAGAAATGAGCGCCAGTCGTCGTCGGC
TCTCGGCACCGAATGCGTATGATTCTCCGCCAGCATGGCTTCGGCCAGTGCGTCGAGCAGCGCCCGCTTG
TTCCTGAAGTGCCAGTAAAGCGCCGGCTGCTGAACCCCCAACCGTTCCGCCAGTTTGCGTGTCGTCAGAC
CGTCTACGCCGACCTCGTTCAACAGGTCCAGGGCGGCACGGATCACTGTATTCGGCTGCAACTTTGTCAT
GCTTGACACTTTATCACTGATAAACATAATATGTCCACCAACTTATCAGTGATAAAGAATCCGCGCGTTC
AATCGGACCAGCGGAGGCTGGTCCGGAGGCCAGACGTGAAACCCAACATACCCCTGATCGTAATTCTGAG
CACTGTCGCGCTCGACGCTGTCGGCATCGGCCTGATTATGCCGGTGCTGCCGGGCCTCCTGCGCGATCTG
GTTCACTCGAACGACGTCACCGCCCACTATGGCATTCTGCTGGCGCTGTATGCGTTGGTGCAATTTGCCT
GCGCACCTGTGCTGGGCGCGCTGTCGGATCGTTTCGGGCGGCGGCCAATCTTGCTCGTCTCGCTGGCCGG
CGCCACTGTCGACTACGCCATCATGGCGACAGCGCCTTTCCTTTGGGTTCTCTATATCGGGCGGATCGTG
GCCGGCATCACCGGGGCGACTGGGGCGGTAGCCGGCGCTTATATTGCCGATATCACTGATGGCGATGAGC
GCGCGCGGCACTTCGGCTTCATGAGCGCCTGTTTCGGGTTCGGGATGGTCGCGGGACCTGTGCTCGGTGG
GCTGATGGGCGGTTTCTCCCCCCACGCTCCGTTCTTCGCCGCGGCAGCCTTGAACGGCCTCAATTTCCTG
ACGGGCTGTTTCCTTTTGCCGGAGTCGCACAAAGGCGAACGCCGGCCGTTACGCCGGGAGGCTCTCAACC
CGCTCGCTTCGTTCCGGTGGGCCCGGGGCATGACCGTCGTCGCCGCCCTGATGGCGGTCTTCTTCATCAT
GCAACTTGTCGGACAGGTGCCGGCCGCGCTTTGGGTCATTTTCGGCGAGGATCGCTTTCACTGGGACGCG
ACCACGATCGGCATTTCGCTTGCCGCATTTGGCATTCTGCATTCACTCGCCCAGGCAATGATCACCGGCC
CTGTAGCCGCCCGGCTCGGCGAAAGGCGGGCACTCATGCTCGGAATGATTGCCGACGGCACAGGCTACAT
CCTGCTTGCCTTCGCGACACGGGGATGGATGGCGTTCCCGATCATGGTCCTGCTTGCTTCGGGTGGCATC
GGAATGCCGGCGCTGCAAGCAATGTTGTCCAGGCAGGTGGATGAGGAACGTCAGGGGCAGCTGCAAGGCT
CACTGGCGGCGCTCACCAGCCTGACCTCGATCGTCGGACCCCTCCTCTTCACGGCGATCTATGCGGCTTC
TATAACAACGTGGAACGGGTGGGCATGGATTGCAGGCGCTGCCCTCTACTTGCTCTGCCTGCCGGCGCTG
CGTCGCGGGCTTTGGAGCGGCGCAGGGCAACGAGCCGATCGCTGATCGTGGAAACGATAGGGGCCGCTCT
AGTACTAGCTAGAACTAT
